>Addgene plasmid #71838 | pJK324 | depositor full sequence | sequence record 134184 | Full plasmid sequence
CTTCCGCTTCCTCGCTCACTGACTCGCTGCGCTCGGTCGTTCGGCTGCGGCGAGCGGTATCAGCTCACTC
AAAGGCGGTAATACGGTTATCCACAGAATCAGGGGATAACGCAGGAAAGAACATGTGAGCAAAAGGCCAG
CAAAAGGCCAGGAACCGTAAAAAGGCCGCGTTGCTGGCGTTTTTCCATAGGCTCCGCCCCCCTGACGAGC
ATCACAAAAATCGACGCTCAAGTCAGAGGTGGCGAAACCCGACAGGACTATAAAGATACCAGGCGTTTCC
CCCTGGAAGCTCCCTCGTGCGCTCTCCTGTTCCGACCCTGCCGCTTACCGGATACCTGTCCGCCTTTCTC
CCTTCGGGAAGCGTGGCGCTTTCTCATAGCTCACGCTGTAGGTATCTCAGTTCGGTGTAGGTCGTTCGCT
CCAAGCTGGGCTGTGTGCACGAACCCCCCGTTCAGCCCGACCGCTGCGCCTTATCCGGTAACTATCGTCT
TGAGTCCAACCCGGTAAGACACGACTTATCGCCACTGGCAGCAGCCACTGGTAACAGGATTAGCAGAGCG
AGGTATGTAGGCGGTGCTACAGAGTTCTTGAAGTGGTGGCCTAACTACGGCTACACTAGAAGGACAGTAT
TTGGTATCTGCGCTCTGCTGAAGCCAGTTACCTTCGGAAAAAGAGTTGGTAGCTCTTGATCCGGCAAACA
AACCACCGCTGGTAGCGGTGGTTTTTTTGTTTGCAAGCAGCAGATTACGCGCAGAAAAAAAGGATCTCAA
GAAGATCCTTTGATCTTTTCTACGGGGTCTGACGCTCAGTGGAACGAAAACTCACGTTAAGGGATTTTGG
TCATGAGATTATCAAAAAGGATCTTCACCTAGATCCTTTTAAATTAAAAATGAAGTTTTAAATCAATCTA
AAGTATATATGAGTAAACTTGGTCTGACAGTTACCAATGCTTAATCAGTGAGGCACCTATCTCAGCGATC
TGTCTATTTCGTTCATCCATAGTTGCCTGACTCCCCGTCGTGTAGATAACTACGATACGGGAGGGCTTAC
CATCTGGCCCCAGTGCTGCAATGATACCGCGAGACCCACGCTCACCGGCTCCAGATTTATCAGCAATAAA
CCAGCCAGCCGGAAGGGCCGAGCGCAGAAGTGGTCCTGCAACTTTATCCGCCTCCATCCAGTCTATTAAT
TGTTGCCGGGAAGCTAGAGTAAGTAGTTCGCCAGTTAATAGTTTGCGCAACGTTGTTGCCATTGCTACAG
GCATCGTGGTGTCACGCTCGTCGTTTGGTATGGCTTCATTCAGCTCCGGTTCCCAACGATCAAGGCGAGT
TACATGATCCCCCATGTTGTGCAAAAAAGCGGTTAGCTCCTTCGGTCCTCCGATCGTTGTCAGAAGTAAG
TTGGCCGCAGTGTTATCACTCATGGTTATGGCAGCACTGCATAATTCTCTTACTGTCATGCCATCCGTAA
GATGCTTTTCTGTGACTGGTGAGTACTCAACCAAGTCATTCTGAGAATAGTGTATGCGGCGACCGAGTTG
CTCTTGCCCGGCGTCAATACGGGATAATACCGCGCCACATAGCAGAACTTTAAAAGTGCTCATCATTGGA
AAACGTTCTTCGGGGCGAAAACTCTCAAGGATCTTACCGCTGTTGAGATCCAGTTCGATGTAACCCACTC
GTGCACCCAACTGATCTTCAGCATCTTTTACTTTCACCAGCGTTTCTGGGTGAGCAAAAACAGGAAGGCA
AAATGCCGCAAAAAAGGGAATAAGGGCGACACGGAAATGTTGAATACTCATACTCTTCCTTTTTCAATAT
TATTGAAGCATTTATCAGGGTTATTGTCTCATGAGCGGATACATATTTGAATGTATTTAGAAAAATAAAC
AAATAGGGGTTCCGCGCACATTTCCCCGAAAAGTGCCACCTGACGTCTAAGAAACCATTATTATCATGAC
ATTAACCTATAAAAATAGGCGTATCACGAGGCCCTTTCGTCTCGCGCGTTTCGGTGATGACGGTGAAAAC
CTCTGACACATGCAGCTCCCGGAGACGGTCACAGCTTGTCTGTAAGCGGATGCCGGGAGCAGACAAGCCC
GTCAGGGCGCGTCAGCGGGTGTTGGCGGGTGTCGGGGCTGGCTTAACTATGCGGCATCAGAGCAGATTGT
ACTGAGAGTGCACCATAAAATTGTAAACGTTAATATTTTGTTAAAATTCGCGTTAAATTTTTGTTAAATC
AGCTCATTTTTTAACCAATAGGCCGAAATCGGCAAAATCCCTTATAAATCAAAAGAATAGCCCGAGATAG
GGT
[37 nt withheld, positions 2314-2350]
AAAGAACGTGGACTCCAACGTCAAAGG
[141 nt withheld, positions 2378-2518]
G
[142 nt withheld, positions 2520-2661]
TATGCGGTGTGAAATACCGCACAGATGCGTAAGGAGAAAATACCGCATCAGGCGCCATTCGCCATTCAGG
CTGCGCAACTGTTGGGAAGGGCGATCGGTGCGGGCCTCTTCGCTATTACGCCAGCTGGCGAAAGGGGGAT
GTGCTGCAAGGCGATTAAGTTGGGTAACGCCAGGGTTTTCCCAGTCACGACGTTGTAAAACGACGGCCAG
TGCCAAGCTTAGAATGTAAGGAGGTCATTTATCTTCGGTAATGGGAGAGTTGGGGACAGAGGCCGTCTGC
AATGCGCGCCATGTTTCAAGGCGTGCGGCAAGGGCCGGGTTATACAGTGCAAGAATGGAGGCGGCCAGCA
AGGCGGCATTTTTGGCGCCGGATGCCCCAATAGCCAAAGTGCCCACAGGCACGCCGCCGGGCATCTGCAC
AATGGAAAGCAGGCTGTCCATGCCTTTAAGAGCGCGAGATTCTACTGGAACACCCAGCACGGGCAGGCGT
GTCCATGCCGCACACATACCCGGCAGATGTGCAGCTCCACCGGCCCCAGCAATAATCACATTCAGGCCGC
GTTCGGCTGCCGTACGCGCATAATCCGCCAACCGGTCTGGCGTACGATGTGCTGAAACAATGAGGGTTTC
ATGCGGAATTTCCAGCTCTGTCAGCAATGCGTCTGCATGGCGCATGGTTTCCCAGTCTGACTGGCTGCCC
ATGATAATGCCCACAACGGGGGCAGAGGCTGCTTTATCTTCTAAAGCACTGGAAGCAGAGGGCAGGGGGG
CGGTTTCGCTCACGGTGGGTATCTATCCGGTTTTTTAAAGTCTGTAACGGAGGAATTCGTAATCATGTCA
TAGCTGTTTCCTGTGTGAAATTGTTATCCGCTCACAATTCCACACAACATACGAGCCGGAAGCATAAAGT
GTAAAGCCTGGGGTGCCTAATGAGTGAGCTAACTCACATTAATTGCGTTGCGCTCACTGCCCGCTTTCCA
GTCGGGAAACCTGTCGTGCCAGCTGCATTAATGAATCGGCCAACGCGCGGGGAGAGGCGGTTTGCGTATT
GGGCGCT
Features (pLannotate 1.2.2; 13 found; start..end, strand, type, name):
    182..770     -  rep_origin     ori: high-copy-number ColE1/pMB1/pBR322/pUC origin of replication
    941..1801    -  CDS            AmpR: β-lactamase; bla; confers resistance to ampicillin, carbenicillin, and related antibiotics
   1802..1906    -  promoter       AmpR promoter: bla
   2001..2036    +  CDS            rop (fragment): Rop protein, which maintains plasmids at low copy number; rop
   2138..2187    +  misc_feature   bom (fragment): basis of mobility region from pBR322
   2263..2643    -  rep_origin     M13 ori (sequence partly withheld): M13 bacteriophage origin of replication; arrow indicates direction of (+) strand synthesis
   2662..2713    +  misc_feature   bom (fragment): basis of mobility region from pBR322
   2719..2873    -  CDS            lacZα (fragment): LacZα fragment of β-galactosidase; lacZ fragment
   2914..3375    -  CDS            purE (fragment): PURE_ECOLI - Experimental evidence at protein level: Swiss-Prot protein existence level 1. Catalyzes the conversion of N5-carboxyaminoimidazole ribonucleotide (N5-CAIR) to 4-carboxy-5-aminoimidazole ribonucleotide (CAIR). From Escherichia coli (strain K12).
   3522..3538    -  protein_bind   lac operator: The lac repressor binds to the lac operator to inhibit transcription in E. coli. This inhibition can be relieved by adding lactose or isopropyl-β-D-thiogalactopyranoside (IPTG). lac repressor encoded by lacI
   3546..3576    -  promoter       lac promoter: promoter for the E. coli lac operon
   3591..3612    -  protein_bind   CAP binding site: CAP binding activates transcription in the presence of cAMP. E. coli catabolite activator protein
   3625..3717    -  CDS            lacI (fragment): lac repressor; lacI; The lac repressor binds to the lac operator to inhibit transcription in E. coli. This inhibition can be relieved by adding lactose or isopropyl-β-D-thiogalactopyranoside (IPTG).
