[The description below was written by a language model from this plasmid's Addgene catalogue record and pLannotate feature annotations shown in this document.]
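Description:
pJK324 is a small, high-copy bacterial expression plasmid of about 3.7 kb, built on the pUC118 phagemid backbone. It carries the purE gene of the acidophilic acetic acid bacterium Acetobacter aceti strain 1023. The plasmid is propagated in E. coli through the pUC-type ColE1/pMB1 origin and selected with ampicillin through the β-lactamase gene and its own promoter. The backbone also has an M13 phage origin, which allows single-stranded DNA to be rescued with helper phage. The short rop, bom and lacI fragments in the annotation are vector remnants, not functional genes.

The insert lies between EcoRI and HindIII sites in the polylinker, both of which were preserved, and it interrupts the lacZα coding region. It is oriented downstream of the CAP binding site, lac promoter and lac operator, so transcription can come from the vector's lac promoter, which responds to lac repressor and IPTG. purE encodes N5-carboxyaminoimidazole ribonucleotide mutase, the purine biosynthesis enzyme that converts N5-CAIR to CAIR. The automated annotation labels this region as a fragment of E. coli PurE, but that reflects homology matching; the catalogue entry identifies the gene as the A. aceti one. The depositor notes that the 5′ untranslated region includes a 43 bp intergenic segment between the A. aceti lpxH and purE genes. This segment is presumed to hold the native promoter, and the comment corrects the associated publication, which attributed it to E. coli.

No tags or fusion partners are recorded. The linked study concerns the biochemical and structural characterisation of this enzyme, although the record does not state the specific role of this plasmid beyond carrying the cloned purE region.
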