Addgene plasmid #71838: pJK324
Purpose: Cloned region contains Acetobacter aceti 1023 purE gene
Depositing lab: T. J. Kappock. Depositing organization: Washington University in Saint Louis. Publication: Biochemical and structural studies of N5-carboxyaminoimidazole ribonucleotide mutase from the acidophilic bacterium Acetobacter aceti. Constantine CZ, Starks CM, Mill CP, Ransome AE, Karpowicz SJ, Francois JA, Goodman RA, Kappock TJ. Biochemistry. 2006 Jul 11;45(27):8193-208. 10.1021/bi060465n PubMed 16819818.
Backbone
  Vector backbone: pUC118
  Backbone size w/o insert (bp): 3162
  Total vector size (bp): 3719
  Vector type: Bacterial Expression
Growth in bacteria
  Bacterial resistance: Ampicillin, 100 μg/mL
  Growth temperature: 37°C
  Growth strain: DH5alpha
  Copy number: High Copy
Gene/Insert
  Gene/Insert name: N5-carboxyaminoimidazole ribonucleotide mutase (alt names: purE; AZ09_02690)
  Species: Acetobacter aceti 1023
  GenBank ID: AAZ04483.1 KDE21029.1
  Promoter: lac
  Cloning method: Restriction Enzyme; 5′ cloning site EcoRI (not destroyed); 3′ cloning site HindIII (not destroyed)
  Sequencing primers: 5′ M13-forward; 3′ M13-reverse
Terms and licenses: Academic/Nonprofit Terms; Industry Terms: Not Available to Industry
Depositor comments: The 5‘-UTR contains a 43 bp region between the A. aceti (not E coli as in the publication) lpxH and purE genes, which is presumed to harbor the endogenous promoter region.
How to cite: pJK324 was a gift from T. J. Kappock (Addgene plasmid # 71838 ; http://n2t.net/addgene:71838 ; RRID:Addgene_71838)
