>Addgene plasmid #71838 | pJK324 | addgene partial sequence | sequence record 134182 | M13-F20 5'-TGTAAAACGACGGCCAGT-3'
TTTATCTTCGGTAATGGGAGAGTTGGGGACAGAGGCCGTCTGCAATGCGCGCCATGTTTCAAGGCGTGCG
GCAAGGGCCGGGTTATACAGTGCAAGAATGGAGGCGGCCAGCAAGGCGGCATTTTTGGCGCCGGATGCCC
CAATAGCCAAAGTGCCCACAGGCACGCCGCCGGGCATCTGCACAATGGAAAGCAGGCTGTCCATGCCTTT
AAGAGCGCGAGATTCTACTGGAACACCCAGCACGGGCAGGCGTGTCCATGCCGCACACATACCCGGCAGA
TGTGCAGCTCCACCGGCCCCAGCAATAATCACATTCAGGCCGCGTTCGGCTGCCGTACGCGCATAATCCG
CCAACCGGTCTGGCGTACGATGTGCTGAAACAATGAGGGTTTCATGCGGAATTTCCAGCTCTGTCAGCAA
TGCGTCTGCATGGCGCATGGTTTCCCAGTCTGACTGGCTGCCCATGATAATGCCCACAACGGGGGCAGAG
GCTGCTTTATCTTCTAAAGCACTGGAAGCAGAGGGCAGGGGGGCGGTTTCGCTCACGGTGGGTATCTATC
CGGTTTTTTAAAGTCTGTAACGGAGGAATTCGTAATCATGTCATAGCTGTTTCCTGTGTGAAATTGTTAT
CCGCTCACAATTCCACACAACATACGAGCCGGAAGCATAAAGTGTAAAGCCTGGGGTGCCTAATGAGTGA
GCTAACTCACATTAATTGCGTTGCGCTCACTGCCCGCTTTCCAGTCGGGAAACCTGTCGTGCCAGCTGCA
TTAATGAATCGGCCAACGCGCGGGGAGAGGCGGTTTGCGTATTGGGCGCTCTTCCGCTTCCTCGCTCACT
GACTCGCTGCGCTCGGTCGTTCGGCTGCGGCGAGCGGTATCAGCTCACTCAAAGGCGGTAATACGGTTAT
CCACAGAATCAGGGGATAACGCAGGAAAGAACATGTGAGCAAAAGGCCAGCAAAAGGCCAGGAACCGTAA
AAAGGCCGCGTTGCTGGCGTTTTTCCATAGGCTCCGCCCCCCTGACGAGCATCACAAAAATCGACGCTCA
AGTCA
