>Addgene plasmid #71838 | pJK324 | addgene partial sequence | sequence record 134183 | M13-Rev 5'-CAGGAAACAGCTATGACC-3'
TTTAAAAAACCGGATAGATACCCACCGTGAGCGAAACCGCCCCCCTGCCCTCTGCTTCCAGTGCTTTAGA
AGATAAAGCAGCCTCTGCCCCCGTTGTGGGCATTATCATGGGCAGCCAGTCAGACTGGGAAACCATGCGC
CATGCAGACGCATTGCTGACAGAGCTGGAAATTCCGCATGAAACCCTCATTGTTTCAGCACATCGTACGC
CAGACCGGTTGGCGGATTATGCGCGTACGGCAGCCGAACGCGGCCTGAATGTGATTATTGCTGGGGCCGG
TGGAGCTGCACATCTGCCGGGTATGTGTGCGGCATGGACACGCCTGCCCGTGCTGGGTGTTCCAGTAGAA
TCTCGCGCTCTTAAAGGCATGGACAGCCTGCTTTCCATTGTGCAGATGCCCGGCGGCGTGCCTGTGGGCA
CTTTGGCTATTGGGGCATCCGGCGCCAAAAATGCCGCCTTGCTGGCCGCCTCCATTCTTGCACTGTATAA
CCCGGCCCTTGCCGCACGCCTTGAAACATGGCGCGCATTGCAGACGGCCTCTGTCCCCAACTCTCCCATT
ACCGAAGATAAATGACCTCCTTACATTCTAAGCTTGGCACTGGCCGTCGTTTTACAACGTCGTGACTGGG
AAAACCCTGGCGTTACCCAACTTAATCGCCTTGCAGCACATCCCCCTTTCGCCAGCTGGCGTAATAGCGA
AGAGGCCCGCACCGATCGCCCTTCCCAACAGTTGCGCAGCCTGAATGGCGAATGGCGCCTGATGCGGTAT
TTTCTCCTTACGCATCTGTGCGGTATTTCACACCGCATA
[142 nt withheld, positions 810-951]
CGCCGG
